Addgene plasmid #22531: pLenti X1 Zeo/pTER shGFP #2 (733-1)
Depositing lab: Eric Campeau. Depositing organization: University of Massachusetts, Worcester.
Backbone
  Vector backbone: p156RRL-sinPPT-CMV-GFP-PRE/Nhe I
  Backbone size w/o insert (bp): 5541
  Vector type: Lentiviral, RNAi
  Selectable markers: Zeocin
Growth in bacteria
  Bacterial resistance: Bleocin (Zeocin), 50 μg/mL
  Growth temperature: 37°C
  Growth strain: Stbl3
  Growth instructions: Stbl3, 37oC
  Copy number: High Copy
Gene/Insert
  Gene/Insert name: sh Enhanced Green Fluorescent Protein (alt name: shGFP)
  Insert size (bp): 48
  Cloning method: Restriction Enzyme; 5′ cloning site Bgl II (destroyed during cloning); 3′ cloning site Hind III (not destroyed)
  Sequencing primers: 5′ H1forw; 3′ n/a
Terms and licenses: Academic/Nonprofit Terms; Industry Terms: Not Available to Industry
How to cite: pLenti X1 Zeo/pTER shGFP #2 (733-1) was a gift from Eric Campeau (Addgene plasmid # 22531 ; http://n2t.net/addgene:22531 ; RRID:Addgene_22531)
