[The description below was written by a language model from this plasmid's Addgene catalogue record and pLannotate feature annotations shown in this document.]
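Description:
pLenti X1 Zeo/pTER shGFP #2 (733-1) is a third-generation-style, self-inactivating HIV-1 lentiviral RNAi vector derived from the p156RRL-sinPPT-CMV-GFP-PRE backbone, carrying a short hairpin RNA directed against enhanced GFP. The plasmid replicates in E. coli from a high-copy ColE1/pUC-type origin. Zeocin is the only selection marker: a single BleoR (Sh ble) coding sequence sits behind tandem SV40 early and bacterial EM7 promoters, so the same gene confers resistance in both bacteria and transduced mammalian cells. The record lists Stbl3 as the growth strain, a common choice for LTR-containing plasmids that are prone to recombination.

The viral genome is transcribed from an RSV promoter fused to a truncated 5' LTR. It includes the Ψ packaging signal with adjoining gag sequence, the Rev response element, a cPPT/CTS, WPRE and a ΔU3 3' LTR that inactivates LTR-driven transcription after integration, followed by an SV40 polyadenylation signal. The shRNA cassette lies between attB1 and attB2 sites, which suggests it was transferred into the lentiviral backbone by Gateway recombination. It consists of a human H1 Pol III promoter immediately followed by a tet operator-like element, consistent with the pTER design, in which hairpin expression can be repressed by Tet repressor and induced with doxycycline in cells that supply TetR. The 48 bp hairpin was cloned at Bgl II/Hind III sites. Its sense and antisense arms appear in the annotation as two short, oppositely oriented matches to a GFP-family (mVenus) coding sequence rather than as real protein-coding features.

The construct is suited to stable, potentially inducible knockdown of EGFP, for example as an RNAi control or to silence a GFP reporter, although the record does not state a specific application.
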