Features (pLannotate 1.2.2; 27 found; start..end, strand, type, name):
     72..660     +  rep_origin     ori: high-copy-number ColE1/pMB1/pBR322/pUC origin of replication
    843..935     +  CDS            lacI (fragment): lac repressor; lacI; The lac repressor binds to the lac operator to inhibit transcription in E. coli. This inhibition can be relieved by adding lactose or isopropyl-β-D-thiogalactopyranoside (IPTG).
    948..969     +  protein_bind   CAP binding site: CAP binding activates transcription in the presence of cAMP. E. coli catabolite activator protein
    984..1014    +  promoter       lac promoter: promoter for the E. coli lac operon
   1022..1038    +  protein_bind   lac operator: The lac repressor binds to the lac operator to inhibit transcription in E. coli. This inhibition can be relieved by adding lactose or isopropyl-β-D-thiogalactopyranoside (IPTG). lac repressor encoded by lacI
   1083..1101    +  promoter       T3 promoter: promoter for bacteriophage T3 RNA polymerase
   1129..1350    +  promoter       RSV promoter: Rous sarcoma virus enhancer/promoter
   1357..1537    +  LTR            5' LTR (truncated): truncated 5' long terminal repeat (LTR) from HIV-1
   1581..1706    +  misc_feature   HIV-1 Ψ: packaging signal of human immunodeficiency virus type 1
   1690..2053    +  CDS            HIV-1 gag (fragment): gag protein from human immunodeficiency virus 1; gag
   2148..2484    +  ncRNA          RRE: Accession: RF00036 - HIV Rev response element
   2520..2909    +  CDS            env (fragment): ENV_HV1H2 - Experimental evidence at protein level: Swiss-Prot protein existence level 1. [Transmembrane protein gp41]: Acts as a class I viral fusion protein. Under the current model, the protein has at least 3 conformational states: pre-fusion native state, pre-hairpin intermediate state, and post-fusion hairpin state. During fusion of viral and target intracellular membranes, the coiled coil regions (heptad repeats) assume a trimer-of-hairpins structure, positioning the fusion peptide in close proximity to the C-terminal region of the ectodomain. The formation of this structure appears to d
   2921..3038    +  misc_feature   cPPT/CTS: central polypurine tract and central termination sequence of HIV-1
   3070..3094    +  protein_bind   attB1: mutant version of attB; recombination site for the Gateway® BP reaction BP Clonase™
   3137..3337    +  promoter       H1 promoter (fragment): human H1 RNA promoter
   3336..3355    +  promoter       PLtetO-1 promoter (fragment): modified phage lambda PL promoter with tet operator sites (Lutz and Bujard, 1997)
   3360..3378    +  CDS            VN155(I152L) (fragment): improved N-terminal fragment of mVenus for use in bimolecular fluorescence complementation (BiFC) (Kodama and Hu, 2010)
   3388..3408    -  CDS            VN155(I152L) (fragment): improved N-terminal fragment of mVenus for use in bimolecular fluorescence complementation (BiFC) (Kodama and Hu, 2010)
   3486..3510    -  protein_bind   attB2: mutant version of attB; recombination site for the Gateway® BP reaction BP Clonase™
   3541..4129    +  misc_feature   WPRE: woodchuck hepatitis virus posttranscriptional regulatory element
   4185..4515    +  promoter       SV40 promoter: SV40 enhancer and early promoter
   4527..4574    +  promoter       EM7 promoter: synthetic bacterial promoter&nbsp
   4593..4967    +  CDS            BleoR: antibiotic-binding protein; Sh ble from Streptoalloteichus hindustanus; confers resistance to bleomycin, phleomycin, and Zeocin™
   4990..5058    +  CDS            nef (fragment): NEF_HV1Z2 - Experimental evidence at protein level: Swiss-Prot protein existence level 1. Extracellular Nef protein targets CD4(+) T-lymphocytes for apoptosis by interacting with CXCR4 surface receptors. From Human immunodeficiency virus type 1 group M subtype D (isolate Z2/CDC-Z34) (HIV-1).
   5060..5293    +  LTR            3' LTR (ΔU3): self-inactivating 3' long terminal repeat (LTR) from HIV-1
   5365..5486    +  polyA_signal   SV40 poly(A) signal: SV40 polyadenylation signal
   5505..5589    +  rep_origin     SV40 ori (fragment): SV40 origin of replication
>Addgene plasmid #22531 | pLenti X1 Zeo/pTER shGFP #2 (733-1) | depositor full sequence | sequence record 10361 | Author sequence
ACCAAAATCCCTTAACGTGAGTTTTCGTTCCACTGAGCGTCAGACCCCGTAGAAAAGATCAAAGGATCTT
CTTGAGATCCTTTTTTTCTGCGCGTAATCTGCTGCTTGCAAACAAAAAAACCACCGCTACCAGCGGTGGT
TTGTTTGCCGGATCAAGAGCTACCAACTCTTTTTCCGAAGGTAACTGGCTTCAGCAGAGCGCAGATACCA
AATACTGTCCTTCTAGTGTAGCCGTAGTTAGGCCACCACTTCAAGAACTCTGTAGCACCGCCTACATACC
TCGCTCTGCTAATCCTGTTACCAGTGGCTGCTGCCAGTGGCGATAAGTCGTGTCTTACCGGGTTGGACTC
AAGACGATAGTTACCGGATAAGGCGCAGCGGTCGGGCTGAACGGGGGGTTCGTGCACACAGCCCAGCTTG
GAGCGAACGACCTACACCGAACTGAGATACCTACAGCGTGAGCTATGAGAAAGCGCCACGCTTCCCGAAG
GGAGAAAGGCGGACAGGTATCCGGTAAGCGGCAGGGTCGGAACAGGAGAGCGCACGAGGGAGCTTCCAGG
GGGAAACGCCTGGTATCTTTATAGTCCTGTCGGGTTTCGCCACCTCTGACTTGAGCGTCGATTTTTGTGA
TGCTCGTCAGGGGGGCGGAGCCTATGGAAAAACGCCAGCAACGCGGCCTTTTTACGGTTCCTGGCCTTTT
GCTGGCCTTTTGCTCACATGTTCTTTCCTGCGTTATCCCCTGATTCTGTGGATAACCGTATTACCGCCTT
TGAGTGAGCTGATACCGCTCGCCGCAGCCGAACGACCGAGCGCAGCGAGTCAGTGAGCGAGGAAGCGGAA
GAGCGCCCAATACGCAAACCGCCTCTCCCCGCGCGTTGGCCGATTCATTAATGCAGCTGGCACGACAGGT
TTCCCGACTGGAAAGCGGGCAGTGAGCGCAACGCAATTAATGTGAGTTAGCTCACTCATTAGGCACCCCA
GGCTTTACACTTTATGCTTCCGGCTCGTATGTTGTGTGGAATTGTGAGCGGATAACAATTTCACACAGGA
AACAGCTATGACCATGATTACGCCAAGCGCGCAATTAACCCTCACTAAAGGGAACAAAAGCTGGAGCTGC
AAGCTTAATGTAGTCTTATGCAATACTCTTGTAGTCTTGCAACATGGTAACGATGAGTTAGCAACATGCC
TTACAAGGAGAGAAAAAGCACCGTGCATGCCGATTGGTGGAAGTAAGGTGGTACGATCGTGCCTTATTAG
GAAGGCAACAGACGGGTCTGACATGGATTGGACGAACCACTGAATTGCCGCATTGCAGAGATATTGTATT
TAAGTGCCTAGCTCGATACAATAAACGGGTCTCTCTGGTTAGACCAGATCTGAGCCTGGGAGCTCTCTGG
CTAACTAGGGAACCCACTGCTTAAGCCTCAATAAAGCTTGCCTTGAGTGCTTCAAGTAGTGTGTGCCCGT
CTGTTGTGTGACTCTGGTAACTAGAGATCCCTCAGACCCTTTTAGTCAGTGTGGAAAATCTCTAGCAGTG
GCGCCCGAACAGGGACCTGAAAGCGAAAGGGAAACCAGAGCTCTCTCGACGCAGGACTCGGCTTGCTGAA
GCGCGCACGGCAAGAGGCGAGGGGCGGCGACTGGTGAGTACGCCAAAAATTTTGACTAGCGGAGGCTAGA
AGGAGAGAGATGGGTGCGAGAGCGTCAGTATTAAGCGGGGGAGAATTAGATCGCGATGGGAAAAAATTCG
GTTAAGGCCAGGGGGAAAGAAAAAATATAAATTAAAACATATAGTATGGGCAAGCAGGGAGCTAGAACGA
TTCGCAGTTAATCCTGGCCTGTTAGAAACATCAGAAGGCTGTAGACAAATACTGGGACAGCTACAACCAT
CCCTTCAGACAGGATCAGAAGAACTTAGATCATTATATAATACAGTAGCAACCCTCTATTGTGTGCATCA
AAGGATAGAGATAAAAGACACCAAGGAAGCTTTAGACAAGATAGAGGAAGAGCAAAACAAAAGTAAGACC
ACCGCACAGCAAGCGGCCGCTGATCTTCAGACCTGGAGGAGGAGATATGAGGGACAATTGGAGAAGTGAA
TTATATAAATATAAAGTAGTAAAAATTGAACCATTAGGAGTAGCACCCACCAAGGCAAAGAGAAGAGTGG
TGCAGAGAGAAAAAAGAGCAGTGGGAATAGGAGCTTTGTTCCTTGGGTTCTTGGGAGCAGCAGGAAGCAC
TATGGGCGCAGCCTCAATGACGCTGACGGTACAGGCCAGACAATTATTGTCTGGTATAGTGCAGCAGCAG
AACAATTTGCTGAGGGCTATTGAGGCGCAACAGCATCTGTTGCAACTCACAGTCTGGGGCATCAAGCAGC
TCCAGGCAAGAATCCTGGCTGTGGAAAGATACCTAAAGGATCAACAGCTCCTGGGGATTTGGGGTTGCTC
TGGAAAACTCATTTGCACCACTGCTGTGCCTTGGAATGCTAGTTGGAGTAATAAATCTCTGGAACAGATT
GGAATCACACGACCTGGATGGAGTGGGACAGAGAAATTAACAATTACACAAGCTTAATACACTCCTTAAT
TGAAGAATCGCAAAACCAGCAAGAAAAGAATGAACAAGAATTATTGGAATTAGATAAATGGGCAAGTTTG
TGGAATTGGTTTAACATAACAAATTGGCTGTGGTATATAAAATTATTCATAATGATAGTAGGAGGCTTGG
TAGGTTTAAGAATAGTTTTTGCTGTACTTTCTATAGTGAATAGAGTTAGGCAGGGATATTCACCATTATC
GTTTCAGACCCACCTCCCAACCCCGAGGGGACCCGACAGGCCCGAAGGAATAGAAGAAGAAGGTGGAGAG
AGAGACAGAGACAGATCCATTCGATTAGTGAACGGATCTCGACGGTTAACTTTTAAAAGAAAAGGGGGGA
TTGGGGGGTACAGTGCAGGGGAAAGAATAGTAGACATAATAGCAACAGACATACAAACTAAAGAATTACA
AAAACAAATTACAAAAATTCAAAATTTTATTCCAGTGTGGTGGAATTCTGCAGATATCAACAAGTTTGTA
CAAAAAAGCAGGCTTTAAAGGAACCAATTCAGTCGACTGGATCCGGTACCGAATTCGAACGCTGACGTCA
TCAACCCGCTCCAAGGAATCGCGGCCCAGTGTCACTAGGCGGGAACACCCAGCGCGCGTGCGCCCTGGCA
GGAAGATGGCTGTGAGGGACAGGGGAGTGGCGCCCTGCAATATTTGCATGTCGCTATGTGTTCTGGGAAA
TCACCATAAACGTGAAATGTCTTTGGATTTGGGAATCTTATAAGTTCCCTATCAGTGATAGAGATCCCCG
CTGGAGTACAACTACAACTTCAAGAGAGTTGTAGTTGTACTCCAGCTTTTTGGAAAAGCTTGGTACCGAG
CTCGGATCCACTAGTCCAGTGTGGTGGAATTCGCGGCCGCACTCGAGATATCTAGACCCAGCTTTCTTGT
ACAAAGTGGTTGATATCCAGCACAGTGGCGGCCGCTCGACAATCAACCTCTGGATTACAAAATTTGTGAA
AGATTGACTGGTATTCTTAACTATGTTGCTCCTTTTACGCTATGTGGATACGCTGCTTTAATGCCTTTGT
ATCATGCTATTGCTTCCCGTATGGCTTTCATTTTCTCCTCCTTGTATAAATCCTGGTTGCTGTCTCTTTA
TGAGGAGTTGTGGCCCGTTGTCAGGCAACGTGGCGTGGTGTGCACTGTGTTTGCTGACGCAACCCCCACT
GGTTGGGGCATTGCCACCACCTGTCAGCTCCTTTCCGGGACTTTCGCTTTCCCCCTCCCTATTGCCACGG
CGGAACTCATCGCCGCCTGCCTTGCCCGCTGCTGGACAGGGGCTCGGCTGTTGGGCACTGACAATTCCGT
GGTGTTGTCGGGGAAGCTGACGTCCTTTCCATGGCTGCTCGCCTGTGTTGCCACCTGGATTCTGCGCGGG
ACGTCCTTCTGCTACGTCCCTTCGGCCCTCAATCCAGCGGACCTTCCTTCCCGCGGCCTGCTGCCGGCTC
TGCGGCCTCTTCCGCGTCTTCGCCTTCGCCCTCAGACGAGTCGGATCTCCCTTTGGGCCGCCTCCCCGCC
TGGAATTCTGCAGATATCCGGTTAGTAATGAGTTTGGAATTAATTCTGTGGAATGTGTGTCAGTTAGGGT
GTGGAAAGTCCCCAGGCTCCCCAGGCAGGCAGAAGTATGCAAAGCATGCATCTCAATTAGTCAGCAACCA
GGTGTGGAAAGTCCCCAGGCTCCCCAGCAGGCAGAAGTATGCAAAGCATGCATCTCAATTAGTCAGCAAC
CATAGTCCCGCCCCTAACTCCGCCCATCCCGCCCCTAACTCCGCCCAGTTCCGCCCATTCTCCGCCCCAT
GGCTGACTAATTTTTTTTATTTATGCAGAGGCCGAGGCCGCCTCTGCCTCTGAGCTATTCCAGAAGTAGT
GAGGAGGCTTTTTTGGAGGCCTAGGCTTTTGCAAAAAGCTCCCCCTGTTGACAATTAATCATCGGCATAG
TATATCGGCATAGTATAATACGACAAGGTGAGGAACTAAACCATGGCCAAGTTGACCAGTGCCGTTCCGG
TGCTCACCGCGCGCGACGTCGCCGGAGCGGTCGAGTTCTGGACCGACCGGCTCGGGTTCTCCCGGGACTT
CGTGGAGGACGACTTCGCCGGTGTGGTCCGGGACGACGTGACCCTGTTCATCAGCGCGGTCCAGGACCAG
GTGGTGCCGGACAACACCCTGGCCTGGGTGTGGGTGCGCGGCCTGGACGAGCTGTACGCCGAGTGGTCGG
AGGTCGTGTCCACGAACTTCCGGGACGCCTCCGGGCCGGCCATGACCGAGATCGGCGAGCAGCCGTGGGG
GCGGGAGTTCGCCCTGCGCGACCCGGCCGGCAACTGCGTGCACTTCGTGGCCGAGGAGCAGGACTGACAC
GTGCTACGAGATTTAAATGGTACCTTTAAGACCAATGACTTACAAGGCAGCTGTAGATCTTAGCCACTTT
TTAAAAGAAAAGGGGGGACTGGAAGGGCTAGCTCACTCCCAACGAAGACAAGATCTGCTTTTTGCTTGTA
CTGGGTCTCTCTGGTTAGACCAGATCTGAGCCTGGGAGCTCTCTGGCTGCCTAGGGAACCCACTGCTTAA
GCCTCAATAAAGCTTGCCTTGAGTGCTTCAAGTAGTGTGTGCCCGTCTGTTGTGTGACTCTGGTAACTAG
AGATCCCTCAGACCCTTTTAGTCAGTGTGGAAAATCTCTAGCAGTAGTAGTTCATGTCATCTTATTATTC
AGTATTTATAACTTGCAAAGAAATGAATATCAGAGAGTGAGAGGAACTTGTTTATTGCAGCTTATAATGG
TTACAAATAAAGCAATAGCATCACAAATTTCACAAATAAAGCATTTTTTTCACTGCATTCTAGTTGTGGT
TTGTCCAAACTCATCAATGTATCTTATCATGTCTGGCTCTAGCTATCCCGCCCCTAACTCCGCCCAGTTC
CGCCCATTCTCCGCCCCATGGCTGACTAATTTTTTTTATTTATGCAGAGGCCGAGGCCG
