>Addgene plasmid #22531 | pLenti X1 Zeo/pTER shGFP #2 (733-1) | addgene partial sequence | sequence record 28716 | 22531 with H1
AAGTCTTGGATTGGGATCTTATAAGTTCCCTATCAGTGATAGAGATCCCCGCTGGAGTACAACTACAACT
TCAAGAGAGTTGTAGTTGTACTCCAGCTTTTTGGAAAAGCTTGGTACCGAGCTCGGATCCACTAGTCCAG
TGTGGTGGAATTCGCGGCCGCACTCGAGATATCTAGACCCAGCTTTCTTGTACAAAGTGGTTGATATCCA
GCACAGTGGCGGCCGCTCGACAATCAACCTCTGGATTACAAAATTTGTGAAAGATTGACTGGTATTCTTA
ACTATGTTGCTCCTTTTACGCTATGTGGATACGCTGCTTTAATGCCTTTGTATCATGCTATTGCTTCCCG
TATGGCTTTCATTTTCTCCTCCTTGTATAAATCCTGGTTGCTGTCTCTTTATGAGGAGTTGTGGCCCGTT
GTCAGGCAACGTGGCGTGGTGTGCACTGTGTTTGCTGACGCAACCCCCACTGGTTGGGGCATTGCCACCA
CCTGTCAGCTCCTTTCCGGGACTTTCGCTTTCCCCCTCCCTATTGCCACGGCGGAACTCATCGCCGCCTG
CCTTGCCCGCTGCTGGACAGGGGCTCGGCTGTTGGGCACTGACAATTCCGTGGTGTTGTCGGGGAAGCTG
ACGTCCTTTCCATGGCTGCTCGCCTGTGTTGCCACCTGGATTCTGCGCGGGACGTCCTTCTGCTACGTCC
CTTCGGCCCTCAATCCAGCGAACTTNCTTCCGCGGCTGCTGC
